Addgene plasmid #205962: pHS1068
Purpose: NZ_CP025815 DinG HNH proteins (E. coli codon optimized) and CRISPR array in pACYCDuet-1 with Lac promoters
Depositing lab: Feng Zhang. Depositing organization: Broad Institute. Publication: Uncovering the functional diversity of rare CRISPR-Cas systems with deep terascale clustering. Altae-Tran H, Kannan S, Suberski AJ, Mears KS, Demircioglu FE, Moeller L, Kocalar S, Oshiro R, Makarova KS, Macrae RK, Koonin EV, Zhang F. Science. 2023 Nov 24;382(6673):eadi1910. doi: 10.1126/science.adi1910. Epub 2023 Nov 23. PubMed 37995242.
Backbone
  Vector backbone: pACYCDuet-1
  Vector type: Bacterial Expression
Growth in bacteria
  Bacterial resistance: Chloramphenicol, 25 μg/mL
  Growth temperature: 37°C
  Growth strain: NEB Stable
  Copy number: High Copy
Gene/Insert
  Gene/Insert name: DinG HNH proteins and CRISPR array
  Species: Sulfitobacter sp. JL08, NZ_CP025815
  Promoter: Lac (proteins), pJ23119 (crRNA)
  Cloning method: Gibson Cloning
Terms and licenses: Academic/Nonprofit Terms; Industry Terms: Not Available to Industry
How to cite: pHS1068 was a gift from Feng Zhang (Addgene plasmid # 205962 ; http://n2t.net/addgene:205962 ; RRID:Addgene_205962)
