[The description below was written by a language model from this plasmid's Addgene catalogue record and pLannotate feature annotations shown in this document.]
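Description:
pHS1068 is a bacterial expression plasmid built on the pACYCDuet-1 backbone that reconstitutes a CRISPR-Cas locus from Sulfitobacter sp. JL08 in E. coli. The sequenced record is 8,384 nt. It replicates from the p15A origin, which is compatible with ColE1-type plasmids and so allows co-transformation with a second plasmid, and it is selected with chloramphenicol through the cat gene and its native promoter. The catalogue lists it as high copy, although p15A is generally regarded as a medium- to low-copy origin. Short annotated fragments of IS1, an RSF origin, TcR and a SET1 tag are most likely backbone remnants or spurious matches rather than functional parts.

The payload is described as the "DinG HNH" proteins, codon optimized for E. coli, together with the cognate CRISPR array, assembled by Gibson cloning. The feature table shows two lac promoter and lac operator units in the forward orientation. The first is followed by a T7 gene 10 ribosome binding site, and a T7 terminator sits downstream of the second unit. The long unannotated stretches after each promoter presumably hold the Cas protein coding sequences, but the individual genes are not annotated, and the record does not state how many there are or what each one is. A backbone lacI gene supplies the lac repressor, so protein expression should be inducible with IPTG. The constitutive J23119 promoter lies on the opposite strand and drives the crRNA array, apparently running toward an rrnB T1 terminator that spans the sequence origin.

The plasmid comes from a study surveying the functional diversity of rare CRISPR-Cas systems. It is suited to heterologous expression of this system in E. coli for functional characterization.
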