Features (pLannotate 1.2.2; 18 found; start..end, strand, type, name):
    218..252     -  promoter       J23119 promoter: bacterial promoter (Registry of Standard Biological Parts BBa J23119)
    303..333     +  promoter       lac promoter: promoter for the E. coli lac operon
    336..360     +  protein_bind   lac operator: The lac repressor binds to the lac operator to inhibit transcription in E. coli. This inhibition can be relieved by adding lactose or isopropyl-β-D-thiogalactopyranoside (IPTG). lac repressor encoded by lacI
    375..397     +  RBS            RBS: efficient ribosome binding site from bacteriophage T7 gene 10 (Olins and Rangwala, 1989)
   3075..3105    +  promoter       lac promoter: promoter for the E. coli lac operon
   3108..3132    +  protein_bind   lac operator: The lac repressor binds to the lac operator to inhibit transcription in E. coli. This inhibition can be relieved by adding lactose or isopropyl-β-D-thiogalactopyranoside (IPTG). lac repressor encoded by lacI
   4853..4870    +  CDS            SET1 (fragment): solubility-enhancement tag derived from T7 phage gene 10B
   4878..4925    +  terminator     T7 terminator: transcription terminator for bacteriophage T7 RNA polymerase
   5149..5805    -  CDS            cat: CAT_ECOLX - Experimental evidence at protein level: Swiss-Prot protein existence level 1. This enzyme is an effector of chloramphenicol resistance in bacteria. From Escherichia coli. This protein is used as a marker in many commonly used cloning vectors, such as pACYC184.
   5806..5908    -  promoter       cat promoter: promoter of the E. coli cat gene encoding chloramphenicol acetyltransferase
   6029..6172    +  mobile_element IS1 (fragment): prokaryotic transposable element IS1
   6291..6346    -  rep_origin     RSF ori (fragment): Plasmids containing the RSF 1030 origin of replication can be propagated in E. coli cells that contain additional plasmids with compatible origins.
   6434..6979    -  rep_origin     p15A ori: Plasmids containing the medium-copy-number p15A origin of replication can be propagated in E. coli cells that contain a second plasmid with the ColE1 origin.
   7091..7155    -  CDS            TcR (fragment): tetracycline efflux protein; tet; confers resistance to tetracycline
   7170..7191    -  protein_bind   CAP binding site: CAP binding activates transcription in the presence of cAMP. E. coli catabolite activator protein
   7204..8286    -  CDS            lacI: lac repressor; lacI; The lac repressor binds to the lac operator to inhibit transcription in E. coli. This inhibition can be relieved by adding lactose or isopropyl-β-D-thiogalactopyranoside (IPTG).
   8287..8364    -  promoter       lacI promoter: lacI
   8378..65      -  terminator     rrnB T1 terminator (across the origin): transcription terminator T1 from the E. coli rrnB gene
>Addgene plasmid #205962 | pHS1068 | addgene full sequence | sequence record 421621 | Addgene NGS Result
TTCACCGACAAACAACAGATAAAACGAAAGGCCCAGTCTTTCGACTGAGCCTTTCGTTTTATTTGGGCGC
GCCAAAAAAATCGACCTGCAGGCGCGCCGAGCTCGAATTCGGATCCCTTTAGTAGCCACCCAATTTCCGG
ATGGCTGTATTTTTAACAGTGGCCTTATTAAATGACTTCTCCCTTTAGTAGCCACCCAATTTCCGGATGG
CTGTATTGCTAGTATTATACCTAGGACTGAGCTAGCTGTCAACATTAATTCCTAATTTTTCTCTCCCTTA
TGCGACTCCTGCATTAGGAAATTTTACACTTTATGCTTCCGGCTCGTATGTTGGGGGAATTGTGAGCGGA
TAACAATTCCCCTGTAGAAATAATTTTGTTTAACTTTAATAAGGAGATATACCATGGAAAATCTGATTTT
TACGGCTTCGCTCAAATCACCCCTAATAGCTCAAGGATTTATGACGTTTGACAGCCTGCTTGCTGCCGTT
CTGTTCGATCGTTGTGGTGACGTGGAGACTGCGCATACCTCTGTTCCGCTGAAGTGCTCCGAAGGCCTGT
TCCACGCGAGCGCAGCGATTGTGACCCCGGTTGAACGTGGTAGCTACAGCATTGCGGCGTCCCTGCGCGC
GGACCACGATTTGGACGCGGACTTATTCCCGAAAAACAAATCTGGTCGGATTTATCGTAAGATGGGTCGT
AAGCGCCGTCGTGATCTCGGGAACGTGCTGAGCACCTACCATACGATCAGCACCCCGTCGGTGCGTTGGA
TCTGCACCGGCGACCTGGATCAAATCAAAGGCCTGCTGGGCGACTTGAGATTCATCGGCAAGAAGCGCGC
ACAGGGTTTTGGTGAAGTTGCCGCTTGGTCGGTCGAGAAAACCGATCTGGACCCGTTGGTCGATGAACAG
GGCCTGCCGCGTCGCCCTATTCCGGAGAACATGTTTACCGGTGACCGTAGCCTGCCACTGCAAGATCTGG
CGTGGAAACCGGCATATTGGAATCCGGAGCACCGCGCAGCTTGTTACGCGCCTCAGCCGCTTTGAAGGAG
GGCCGGATGAATACCTTTGAACTCATATCCAAGGGCTTTGCTAGGCACGTACTAGGAAATTCAACAACGG
GCGACCCGATTCGTGATGCTGCCAAGGCGCTGACGATGAACCACCTGCTGAACAACGAGAAAGGCACTTC
TAGCCGTTTGACCGGTTGGGCGATTTTCCGCGCTAGCGGTAGCACCGTCCAGGCGAACTTGGCGGCTAAG
GGTGTGATGGCGAACGACGGCCGTACCCGTTACGAGGCGTTCGCGGATGAGCTGTCGGATTTCAGAGAAC
CGGTCGTGTTCCTGCAATTTACCAAGTCCACCGTGAATTTAGGTAATGTTTTTGCGACCTTTGACCCACG
TGTTACCAAAATCTGCGCACCGGATGTTGCACCGGAGATCTTTGACTTCAGCGTTGGTACGCTGCCGGAA
ACCGCAGGCGTGGCCGAACGTAATATCCGCAAAGCCGTTCTGAAGAAGGAGAAAAGCAATGCTGCATGAT
CACGTCATCCCCAAGCCGCCCACACTAGGAGCATATGCTAGTCACCAATTGCTGGAGGGCCTGACTGACG
GCGCAAGACCACTGTTTGTTGATAATGGCGACCACCTCTTGGTTCGTTCCGTGGATCAATCGCTGACCCA
ATCTAGCAAACCGGTCCCGACGGTGAACCTGGGTGACGTGTTAGGCTTCGAACTGCGCGCCAGCTGCGGT
GTGAAGGTGAAGGGTAAACATCGTTACTTCCCGCTGAAGGACTGGCGTGCTCGCCATGCGTGGCTGAATC
GTCGTGCGAGCGGTTTTGATGTCCTGGCTGTGACCGTTAGCGCACGCTCCACCCCGATTAAAAAGAACAT
CCGTATTGATCAGAGCGATTTTGCGGGTGTATTGCGTGTTACCGACATCGAAGCGTTCAACCAGGTTCTT
GAGCACGGCATCGGCGGTCCGGGTAAAGCCTTCGGCCACGGAATGCTGGTAATCTGAAGGAGAACACCAT
GAACCAATCAACTTTAATTACCGAAGTCGTAATAAGGTTAGAAGCTCCCCTATCAATTGCTATGCCGGTG
GCAGAGTACACCAAGCCGAACAAATGGGAAAACTTTCCGGTGGCTCCGGTGGGTTATGATGAAGAGGGTC
AACCGATCCAGTCAGGCTTCCTGCCGGCAACCACCATTCGTGGTGCGATCCGCCGTTTTGCGGTGCTGCC
AGAAATGGCAGCGGCTGCGGAGAAGGGTGCGCACTACCGCCTGGAGCGTGCATACAGCGAACTCATTGGT
CAGGACCCGGGCTCCGAACAGCAGCCGGACGAGATCGATCTGACTGCCATCGCCGAAGCGCGTGAGGAAT
CCCCGATTGTTGATCTGTTTGGCTCTGGCCTGGGTGTCAAAAGCCGCTTGCTGGTGAGCAATTTCGTGCC
GGACCATCCGACGCTGCCGATGGCGTTCACCTGGGTTCGTAAGGACATCGGCGACACGGAAGGTGTTTTG
GAGGCGTTGCCAGACGAGGATCGTTCTGCGTACCTGGCGCGTGAGCAAGCGAACCGTCACCGTGCCCAAG
CGGAGGCCTTGGTTGCGGACCTGAAGCGCAAAGAATCGAAAGCCGTTAAAACCGGTTCCGATGATGCAGC
TGACTTGAAGGTGCAGCTGGAAGCTGCTGAGAAGCTCGCGGCTAAATATAAAGAGGACATGGGTGACATG
CAAGTTTCCACCCGTAGCCTGGGAGTTAGCTATGCGTTACCGCAGGGTCTGGAGCTCAAGGGGAAGTTCG
TCGTGCGTAGCGCGCGCGAGAGGGATCAGGACATCCTGCTGCGCGGCCTGGATGGCTTATCTCGTTGGCC
CGTATTGGGCGCACAAAGCGCGAGAGGCGCAGGTGAAATTAGCGGTACTGCGAGCTTTAAACTGGACGGC
AAAATTACCAAGATTGTTTCGTTCGGCGGTTTCGAACCGCTAAAAATTCGCGACTTTGAAGCAACTTAAG
CGGCCGCATAATGCTTAAGTCGAACAGAAAGTAATCGTATTGTACACGGCCGCATAATCGAAATTTTACA
CTTTATGCTTCCGGCTCGTATGTTGGGGGAATTGTGAGCGGATAACAATTCCCCATCTTAGTATATTAGT
TAAGTATAAGAAGGAGATATACATATGTTCAGATCGCCAGAACAAGCTGAGTTCAACCAATTTGTAGCTA
ATCACATAAGTAATCCGGATGCACCGCTGTTGATTGAGGGCGCAACTGGCCTGGGTAAGACCCGTGCCTA
CCTGGCGGCGGTGTTCCAGACCGACAAACGTGTGGCGATCTGCCTGGCCACGAACGCCCTTATCGAGCAG
ATTCTGAACAGCTCTGATCTGCCGTGGGCGCAGGAGCTGGCGCCAGATAAAACCGTTGCGGTGTTCAGAA
GCCGTCGTTACTTCGAAGATGACCGTGAGGCGTACGAAGCTCAGCGTGAGGCGGCCCAAATCGCCGATAT
TCTGATCTGCACCGCGTCCTCCGTCATCTTCGACCAACGCTTGTCCGGTAGCTATAACGGCGTTACCAAT
CGCGACGTTATCGTGTTCGACGAAGCCGATCAGATTCCGGGTCTGGCGGCTTTGGCGAGCGACCTGAGCA
TTGATCGTAAAACGTTGCGCGACTTAAACTGCGCGGCCTCGACCGCACTTGAGGTTGCGGGTAAGCTGCT
GAGCCTGCCGCAGCTGGATAGCGAAATTCGCGCAAAGGCTAAGATCATCGCTGAAATTGCTTCCGAACCG
GAAGTTTGGTATAAACGTGTGGGTATGACCGAAGAAGGTGGCGTTAGCGTTATCCACCGTCTGCCTGGCC
GCTTGCTGAAAAAAATTAGTAATCGCCCGAGCACCATTTTTATTAGCGCAACGTTGTCGATCAACGGCCA
ATTTAATGACTTTAAGAGGGCTATGGGTATTGGCGACAGCTCTTCGTTGTCACGTATCATAGAGCCGAAA
CACCACGGTCATCTGAGCTTTAGCTTCTTTACGGACGATCCGGTTGATTCCGATGAGTGGCTGGCGACCG
TCGTGGAGCAAATCGAGGCTTCGGACACCCCGGTGCTGGTCGCCACACCGAGCCATAAGCTGGCAACGGA
ATTAGGCGATAGAATTTCTGGCTCTACGGTGCGTCAACGTGATGAAACGATGACCGATGCTGTTGGTCGT
ATGGGCGACAGAGACATTGTGATCGGCGCAGGTGCATGGGCGGGTATGGACACCCCGGTGCAATGGGCGA
CCGTGATCATCCCGCGTGTTCCATTTACCGGTCCGAATGAACTGTTCGACACCTGGACCGATGAGGACGC
GTTTCGTATTGGCGACCCGATGACCAGCTATTTCGATAGCAAAAACGCGGCGACCCGCCGACTCAAGCAG
GTTTTCGGTCGTGGTTTGCGCCACCCCGACGCTCGTTGTGCTATCGTCATTTGCGATCCGCGTATCAGCC
AGCTGGGCGACGTGGCCCCAGTGCGTTTTCGCGAAGGTTGGTTCGAGGGTCGTCGCGTGGAGGTTGTTCA
AAGCAAAGCGGAGCGCAACCCGGCACTGCGCCGTGACGCGCTGCGTCATCATGGAACCGATTGTCAGACC
TGTGGTCACCAGCCGCTGATTCTCCGCGAAGTTGAAGTCCACCACCTTAATCCGATTGCTGAGGCGAAGG
GAATGATCGCGACTTCCATGGACGACGTGGCGGTTCTGTGCCGTATCTGCCATGCACGTGCGCACAAAGA
TGGTAACAACGTAATTCCGCTGGAGCGTCTGCGTGAGATCGCGAAGGCAAAGTCTCGCACAGAAGCCCAG
CAGCTAATTAGTTTCTGACCTAGGCTGCTGCCACCGCTGAGCAATAACTAGCATAACCCCTTGGGGCCTC
TAAACGGGTCTTGAGGGGTTTTTTGCTGAAACCTCAGGCATTTGAGAAGCACACGGTCACACTGCTTCCG
GTAGTCAATAAACCGGTAAACCAGCAATAGACATAAGCGGCTATTTAACGACCCTGCCCTGAACCGACGA
CCGGGTCGAATTTGCTTTCGAATTTCTGCCATTCATCCGCTTATTATCACTTATTCAGGCGTAGCAACCA
GGCGTTTAAGGGCACCAATAACTGCCTTAAAAAAATTACGCCCCGCCCTGCCACTCATCGCAGTACTGTT
GTAATTCATTAAGCATTCTGCCGACATGGAAGCCATCACAAACGGCATGATGAACCTGAATCGCCAGCGG
CATCAGCACCTTGTCGCCTTGCGTATAATATTTGCCCATAGTGAAAACGGGGGCGAAGAAGTTGTCCATA
TTGGCCACGTTTAAATCAAAACTGGTGAAACTCACCCAGGGATTGGCTGACACGAAAAACATATTCTCAA
TAAACCCTTTAGGGAAATAGGCCAGGTTTTCACCGTAACACGCCACATCTTGCGAATATATGTGTAGAAA
CTGCCGGAAATCGTCGTGGTATTCACTCCAGAGCGATGAAAACGTTTCAGTTTGCTCATGGAAAACGGTG
TAACAAGGGTGAACACTATCCCATATCACCAGCTCACCGTCTTTCATTGCCATACGGAACTCCGGATGAG
CATTCATCAGGCGGGCAAGAATGTGAATAAAGGCCGGATAAAACTTGTGCTTATTTTTCTTTACGGTCTT
TAAAAAGGCCGTAATATCCAGCTGAACGGTCTGGTTATAGGTACATTGAGCAACTGACTGAAATGCCTCA
AAATGTTCTTTACGATGCCATTGGGATATATCAACGGTGGTATATCCAGTGATTTTTTTCTCCATTTTAG
CTTCCTTAGCTCCTGAAAATCTCGATAACTCAAAAAATACGCCCGGTAGTGATCTTATTTCATTATGGTG
AAAGTTGGAACCTCTTACGTGCCGATCAACGACTCATTTTCGCCAAAAGTTGGCCCAGGGCTTCCCGGTA
TCAACAGGGACACCAGGATTTATTTATTCTGCGAAGTGATCTTCCGTCACAGGTATTTATTCGGCGCAAA
GTGCGTCGGGTGATGCTGCCAACTTACTGATTTAGTGTATGATGGTGTTTTTGAGGTGCTCCAGTGGCTT
CTGTTTCTATCAGCTGTCCCTCCTGTTCAGCTACTGACGGGGTGGTGCGTAACGGCAAAAGCACCGCCGG
ACATCAGCGCTAGCGGAGTGTATACTGGCTTACTATGTTGGCACTGATGAGGGTGTCAGTGAAGTGCTTC
ATGTGGCAGGAGAAAAAAGGCTGCACCGGTGCGTCAGCAGAATATGTGATACAGGATATATTCCGCTTCC
TCGCTCACTGACTCGCTACGCTCGGTCGTTCGACTGCGGCGAGCGGAAATGGCTTACGAACGGGGCGGAG
ATTTCCTGGAAGATGCCAGGAAGATACTTAACAGGGAAGTGAGATGGCCGCGGCAAAGCCGTTTTTCCAT
AGGCTCCGCCCCCCTGACAAGCATCACGAAATCTGACGCTCAAATCAGTGGTGGCGAAACCCGACAGGAC
TATAAAGATACCAGGCGTTTCCCCCTGGCGGCTCCCTCGTGCGCTCTCCTGTTCCTGCCTTTCGGTTTAC
CGGTGTCATTCCGCTGTTATGGCCGCGTTTGTCTCATTCCACGCCTGACACTCAGTTCCGGGTAGGCAGT
TCGCTCCAAGCTGGACTGTATGCACGAACCCCCCGTTCAGTCCGACCGCTGCGCCTTATCCGGTAACTAT
CGTCTTGAGTCCAACCCGGAAAGACATGCAAAAGCACCACTGGCAGCAGCCACTGGTAATTGATTTAGAG
GAGTTAGTCTTGAAGTCATGCGCCGGTTAAGGCTAAACTGAAAGGACAAGTTTTGGTGACTGCGCTCCTC
CAAGCCAGTTACCTCGGTTCAAAGAGTTGGTAGCTCAGAGAACCTTCGAAAAACCGCCCTGCAAGGCGGT
TTTTTCGTTTTCAGAGCAAGAGATTACGCGCAGACCAAAACGATCTCAAGAAGATCATCTTATTAATCAG
ATAAAATATTTCTAGATTTCAGTGCAATTTATCTCTTCAAATGTAGCACCTGAAGTCAGCCCCATACGAT
ATAAGTTGTAATTCTCATGTTAGTCATGCCCCGCGCCCACCGGAAGGAGCTGACTGGGTTGAAGGCTCTC
AAGGGCATCGGTCGAGATCCCGGTGCCTAATGAGTGAGCTAACTTACATTAATTGCGTTGCGCTCACTGC
CCGCTTTCCAGTCGGGAAACCTGTCGTGCCAGCTGCATTAATGAATCGGCCAACGCGCGGGGAGAGGCGG
TTTGCGTATTGGGCGCCAGGGTGGTTTTTCTTTTCACCAGTGACACGGGCAACAGCTGATTGCCCTTCAC
CGCCTGGCCCTGAGAGAGTTGCAGCAAGCGGTCCACGCTGGTTTGCCCCAGCAGGCGAAAATCCTGTTTG
ATGGTGGTTAACGGCGGGATATAACATGAGCTGTCCTCGGTATCGTCGTATCCCACTACCGAGATGTCCG
CACCAACGCGCAGCCCGGACTCGGTAATGGCGCGCATTGCGCCCAGCGCCATCTGATCGTTGGCAACCAG
CATCGCAGTGGGAACGATGCCCTCATTCAGCATTTGCATGGTTTGTTGAAAACCGGACATGGCACTCCAG
TCGCCTTCCCGTTCCGCTATCGGCTGAATTTGATTGCGAGTGAGATATTTATGCCAGCCAGCCAGACGCA
GACGCGCCGAGACAGAACTTAATGGGCCCGCTAACAGCGCGATTTGCTGGTGACCCAATGCGACCAGATG
CTCCACGCCCAGTCGCGTACCGTCCTCATGGGAGAAAATAATACTGTTGATGGGTGTCTGGTCAGAGACA
TCAAGAAATAACGCCGGAACATTAGTGCAGGCAGCTTCCACAGCAATGGCATCCTGGTCATCCAGCGGAT
AGTTAATGATCAGCCCACTGACGCGTTGCGCGAGAAGATTGTGCACCGCCGCTTTACAGGCTTCGACGCC
GCTTCGTTCTACCATCGACACCACCACGCTGGCACCCAGTTGATCGGCGCGAGATTTAATCGCCGCGACA
ATTTGCGACGGCGCGTGCAGGGCCAGACTGGAGGTGGCAACGCCAATCAGCAACGACTGTTTGCCCGCCA
GTTGTTGTGCCACGCGGTTGGGAATGTAATTCAGCTCCGCCATCGCCGCTTCCACTTTTTCCCGCGTTTT
CGCAGAAACGTGGCTGGCCTGGTTCACCACGCGGGAAACGGTCTGATAAGAGACACCGGCATACTCTGCG
ACATCGTATAACGTTACTGGTTTCACATTCACCACCCTGAATTGACTCTCTTCCGGGCGCTATCATGCCA
TACCGCGAAAGGTTTTGCGCCATTCGATGGTGTCCGGGATCTCGACAGAGAGCG
